>Addgene plasmid #193208 | Lenti-sgCol22a1#2/Cre | addgene full sequence | sequence record 379517 | Addgene NGS Result
GACATTGATTATTGACTAGTTATTAATAGTAATCAATTACGGGGTCATTAGTTCATAGCCCATATATGGA
GTTCCGCGTTACATAACTTACGGTAAATGGCCCGCCTGGCTGACCGCCCAACGACCCCCGCCCATTGACG
TCAATAATGACGTATGTTCCCATAGTAACGCCAATAGGGACTTTCCATTGACGTCAATGGGTGGAGTATT
TACGGTAAACTGCCCACTTGGCAGTACATCAAGTGTATCATATGCCAAGTACGCCCCCTATTGACGTCAA
TGACGGTAAATGGCCCGCCTGGCATTATGCCCAGTACATGACCTTATGGGACTTTCCTACTTGGCAGTAC
ATCTACGTATTAGTCATCGCTATTACCATGGTGATGCGGTTTTGGCAGTACATCAATGGGCGTGGATAGC
GGTTTGACTCACGGGGATTTCCAAGTCTCCACCCCATTGACGTCAATGGGAGTTTGTTTTGGCACCAAAA
TCAACGGGACTTTCCAAAATGTCGTAACAACTCCGCCCCATTGACGCAAATGGGCGGTAGGCGTGTACGG
TGGGAGGTCTATATAAGCAGCGCGTTTTGCCTGTACTGGGTCTCTCTGGTTAGACCAGATCTGAGCCTGG
GAGCTCTCTGGCTAACTAGGGAACCCACTGCTTAAGCCTCAATAAAGCTTGCCTTGAGTGCTTCAAGTAG
TGTGTGCCCGTCTGTTGTGTGACTCTGGTAACTAGAGATCCCTCAGACCCTTTTAGTCAGTGTGGAAAAT
CTCTAGCAGTGGCGCCCGAACAGGGACTTGAAAGCGAAAGGGAAACCAGAGGAGCTCTCTCGACGCAGGA
CTCGGCTTGCTGAAGCGCGCACGGCAAGAGGCGAGGGGCGGCGACTGGTGAGTACGCCAAAAATTTTGAC
TAGCGGAGGCTAGAAGGAGAGAGATGGGTGCGAGAGCGTCAGTATTAAGCGGGGGAGAATTAGATCGCGA
TGGGAAAAAATTCGGTTAAGGCCAGGGGGAAAGAAAAAATATAAATTAAAACATATAGTATGGGCAAGCA
GGGAGCTAGAACGATTCGCAGTTAATCCTGGCCTGTTAGAAACATCAGAAGGCTGTAGACAAATACTGGG
ACAGCTACAACCATCCCTTCAGACAGGATCAGAAGAACTTAGATCATTATATAATACAGTAGCAACCCTC
TATTGTGTGCATCAAAGGATAGAGATAAAAGACACCAAGGAAGCTTTAGACAAGATAGAGGAAGAGCAAA
ACAAAAGTAAGACCACCGCACAGCAAGCGGCCGGCCGCTGATCTTCAGACCTGGAGGAGGAGATATGAGG
GACAATTGGAGAAGTGAATTATATAAATATAAAGTAGTAAAAATTGAACCATTAGGAGTAGCACCCACCA
AGGCAAAGAGAAGAGTGGTGCAGAGAGAAAAAAGAGCAGTGGGAATAGGAGCTTTGTTCCTTGGGTTCTT
GGGAGCAGCAGGAAGCACTATGGGCGCAGCGTCAATGACGCTGACGGTACAGGCCAGACAATTATTGTCT
GGTATAGTGCAGCAGCAGAACAATTTGCTGAGGGCTATTGAGGCGCAACAGCATCTGTTGCAACTCACAG
TCTGGGGCATCAAGCAGCTCCAGGCAAGAATCCTGGCTGTGGAAAGATACCTAAAGGATCAACAGCTCCT
GGGGATTTGGGGTTGCTCTGGAAAACTCATTTGCACCACTGCTGTGCCTTGGAATGCTAGTTGGAGTAAT
AAATCTCTGGAACAGATTTGGAATCACACGACCTGGATGGAGTGGGACAGAGAAATTAACAATTACACAA
GCTTAATACACTCCTTAATTGAAGAATCGCAAAACCAGCAAGAAAAGAATGAACAAGAATTATTGGAATT
AGATAAATGGGCAAGTTTGTGGAATTGGTTTAACATAACAAATTGGCTGTGGTATATAAAATTATTCATA
ATGATAGTAGGAGGCTTGGTAGGTTTAAGAATAGTTTTTGCTGTACTTTCTATAGTGAATAGAGTTAGGC
AGGGATATTCACCATTATCGTTTCAGACCCACCTCCCAACCCCGAGGGGACCCGACAGGCCCGAAGGAAT
AGAAGAAGAAGGTGGAGAGAGAGACAGAGACAGATCCATTCGATTAGTGAACGGATCGGCACTGCGTGCG
CCAATTCTGCAGACAAATGGCAGTATTCATCCACAATTTTAAAAGAAAAGGGGGGATTGGGGGGTACAGT
GCAGGGGAAAGAATAGTAGACATAATAGCAACAGACATACAAACTAAAGAATTACAAAAACAAATTACAA
AAATTCAAAATTTTCGGGTTTATTACAGGGACAGCAGAGATCCAGTTTGGTTAGTACCGGGCCCGCTCTA
GCCCTGCAGGAACTGTTTAAACTGTGAGGGCCTATTTCCCATGATTCCTTCATATTTGCATATACGATAC
AAGGCTGTTAGAGAGATAATTGGAATTAATTTGACTGTAAACACAAAGATATTAGTACAAAATACGTGAC
GTAGAAAGTAATAATTTCTTGGGTAGTTTGCAGTTTTAAAATTATGTTTTAAAATGGACTATCATATGCT
TACCGTAACTTGAAAGTATTTCGATTTCTTGGCTTTATATATCTTGTGGAAAGGACCAAACACCGTTGGT
GACCTCTTGGTCCGGGTTTAAGAGCTATGCTGGAAACAGCATAGCAAGTTTAAATAAGGCTAGTCCGTTA
TCAACTTGAAAAAGTGGCACCGAGTCGGTGCTTTTTTGTTTGGCGCGCCTATGGCTTAATTAACATGGCG
GCCGCATTCTACCGGGTAGGGGAGGCGCTTTTCCCAAGGCAGTCTGGAGCATGCGCTTTAGCAGCCCCGC
TGGGCACTTGGCGCTACACAAGTGGCCTCTGGCCTCGCACACATTCCACATCCACCGGTAGGCGCCAACC
GGCTCCGTTCTTTGGTGGCCCCTTCGCGCCACCTTCTACTCCTCCCCTAGTCAGGAAGTTCCCCCCCGCC
CCGCAGCTCGCGTCGTGCAGGACGTGACAAATGGAAGTAGCACGTCTCACTAGTCTCGTGCAGATGGACA
GCACCGCTGAGCAATGGAAGCGGGTAGGCCTTTGGGGCAGCGGCCAATAGCAGCTTTGCTCCTTCGCTTT
CTGGGCTCAGAGGCTGGGAAGGGGTGGGTCCGGGGGCGGGCTCAGGGGCGGGCTCAGGGGCGGGGCGGGC
GCCCGAAGGTCCTCCGGAGGCCCGGCATTCTGCACGCTTCAAAAGCGCACGTCTGCCGCGCTGTTCTCCT
CTTCCTCATCTCCGGGACCCGGGATGCCCAAGAAGAAGAGGAAGGTGTCCAATTTACTGACCGTACACCA
AAATTTGCCTGCATTACCGGTCGATGCAACGAGTGATGAGGTTCGCAAGAACCTGATGGACATGTTCAGG
GATCGCCAGGCGTTTTCTGAGCATACCTGGAAAATGCTTCTGTCCGTTTGCCGGTCGTGGGCGGCATGGT
GCAAGTTGAATAACCGGAAATGGTTTCCCGCAGAACCTGAAGATGTTCGCGATTATCTTCTATATCTTCA
GGCGCGCGGTCTGGCAGTAAAAACTATCCAGCAACATTTGGGCCAGCTAAACATGCTTCATCGTCGGTCC
GGGCTGCCACGACCAAGTGACAGCAATGCTGTTTCACTGGTTATGCGGCGGATCCGAAAAGAAAACGTTG
ATGCCGGTGAACGTGCAAAACAGGCTCTAGCGTTCGAACGCACTGATTTCGACCAGGTTCGTTCACTCAT
GGAAAATAGCGATCGCTGCCAGGATATACGTAATCTGGCATTTCTGGGGATTGCTTATAACACCCTGTTA
CGTATAGCCGAAATTGCCAGGATCAGGGTTAAAGATATCTCACGTACTGACGGTGGGAGAATGTTAATCC
ATATTGGCAGAACGAAAACGCTGGTTAGCACCGCAGGTGTAGAGAAGGCACTTAGCCTGGGGGTAACTAA
ACTGGTCGAGCGATGGATTTCCGTCTCTGGTGTAGCTGATGATCCGAATAACTACCTGTTTTGCCGGGTC
AGAAAAAATGGTGTTGCCGCGCCATCTGCCACCAGCCAGCTATCAACTCGCGCCCTGGAAGGGATTTTTG
AAGCAACTCATCGATTGATTTACGGCGCTAAGGATGACTCTGGTCAGAGATACCTGGCCTGGTCTGGACA
CAGTGCCCGTGTCGGAGCCGCGCGAGATATGGCCCGCGCTGGAGTTTCAATACCGGAGATCATGCAAGCT
GGTGGCTGGACCAATGTAAATATTGTCATGAACTATATCCGTAACCTGGATAGTGAAACAGGGGCAATGG
TGCGCCTGCTGGAAGATGGCGATTAGCCATGTTTAAGGGTTCCGGTTCCACTAGGTACAATTCGATATCA
AGCTTATCGATAATCAACCTCTGGATTACAAAATTTGTGAAAGATTGACTGGTATTCTTAACTATGTTGC
TCCTTTTACGCTATGTGGATACGCTGCTTTAATGCCTTTGTATCATGCTATTGCTTCCCGTATGGCTTTC
ATTTTCTCCTCCTTGTATAAATCCTGGTTGCTGTCTCTTTATGAGGAGTTGTGGCCCGTTGTCAGGCAAC
GTGGCGTGGTGTGCACTGTGTTTGCTGACGCAACCCCCACTGGTTGGGGCATTGCCACCACCTGTCAGCT
CCTTTCCGGGACTTTCGCTTTCCCCCTCCCTATTGCCACGGCGGAACTCATCGCCGCCTGCCTTGCCCGC
TGCTGGACAGGGGCTCGGCTGTTGGGCACTGACAATTCCGTGGTGTTGTCGGGGAAATCATCGTCCTTTC
CTTGGCTGCTCGCCTGTGTTGCCACCTGGATTCTGCGCGGGACGTCCTTCTGCTACGTCCCTTCGGCCCT
CAATCCAGCGGACCTTCCTTCCCGCGGCCTGCTGCCGGCTCTGCGGCCTCTTCCGCGTCTTCGCCTTCGC
CCTCAGACGAGTCGGATCTCCCTTTGGGCCGCCTCCCCGCATCGATACCGTCGACCTCGATCGAGACCTA
GAAAAACATGGAGCAATCACAAGTAGCAATACAGCAGCTACCAATGCTGATTGTGCCTGGCTAGAAGCAC
AAGAGGAGGAGGAGGTGGGTTTTCCAGTCACACCTCAGGTACCTTTAAGACCAATGACTTACAAGGCAGC
TGTAGATCTTAGCCACTTTTTAAAAGAAAAGGGGGGACTGGAAGGGCTAATTCACTCCCAACGAAGACAA
GATATCCTTGATCTGTGGATCTACCACACACAAGGCTACTTCCCTGATTGGCAGAACTACACACCAGGGC
CAGGGATCAGATATCCACTGACCTTTGGATGGTGCTACAAGCTAGTACCAGTTGAGCAAGAGAAGGTAGA
AGAAGCCAATGAAGGAGAGAACACCCGCTTGTTACACCCTGTGAGCCTGCATGGGATGGATGACCCGGAG
AGAGAAGTATTAGAGTGGAGGTTTGACAGCCGCCTAGCATTTCATCACATGGCCCGAGAGCTGCATCCGG
ACTGTACTGGGTCTCTCTGGTTAGACCAGATCTGAGCCTGGGAGCTCTCTGGCTAACTAGGGAACCCACT
GCTTAAGCCTCAATAAAGCTTGCCTTGAGTGCTTCAAGTAGTGTGTGCCCGTCTGTTGTGTGACTCTGGT
AACTAGAGATCCCTCAGACCCTTTTAGTCAGTGTGGAAAATCTCTAGCAGCATGTGAGCAAAAGGCCAGC
AAAAGGCCAGGAACCGTAAAAAGGCCGCGTTGCTGGCGTTTTTCCATAGGCTCCGCCCCCCTGACGAGCA
TCACAAAAATCGACGCTCAAGTCAGAGGTGGCGAAACCCGACAGGACTATAAAGATACCAGGCGTTTCCC
CCTGGAAGCTCCCTCGTGCGCTCTCCTGTTCCGACCCTGCCGCTTACCGGATACCTGTCCGCCTTTCTCC
CTTCGGGAAGCGTGGCGCTTTCTCATAGCTCACGCTGTAGGTATCTCAGTTCGGTGTAGGTCGTTCGCTC
CAAGCTGGGCTGTGTGCACGAACCCCCCGTTCAGCCCGACCGCTGCGCCTTATCCGGTAACTATCGTCTT
GAGTCCAACCCGGTAAGACACGACTTATCGCCACTGGCAGCAGCCACTGGTAACAGGATTAGCAGAGCGA
GGTATGTAGGCGGTGCTACAGAGTTCTTGAAGTGGTGGCCTAACTACGGCTACACTAGAAGAACAGTATT
TGGTATCTGCGCTCTGCTGAAGCCAGTTACCTTCGGAAAAAGAGTTGGTAGCTCTTGATCCGGCAAACAA
ACCACCGCTGGTAGCGGTGGTTTTTTTGTTTGCAAGCAGCAGATTACGCGCAGAAAAAAAGGATCTCAAG
AAGATCCTTTGATCTTTTCTACGGGGTCTGACGCTCAGTGGAACGAAAACTCACGTTAAGGGATTTTGGT
CATGAGATTATCAAAAAGGATCTTCACCTAGATCCTTTTAAATTAAAAATGAAGTTTTAAATCAATCTAA
AGTATATATGAGTAAACTTGGTCTGACAGTTACCAATGCTTAATCAGTGAGGCACCTATCTCAGCGATCT
GTCTATTTCGTTCATCCATAGTTGCCTGACTCCCCGTCGTGTAGATAACTACGATACGGGAGGGCTTACC
ATCTGGCCCCAGTGCTGCAATGATACCGCGAGACCCACGCTCACCGGCTCCAGATTTATCAGCAATAAAC
CAGCCAGCCGGAAGGGCCGAGCGCAGAAGTGGTCCTGCAACTTTATCCGCCTCCATCCAGTCTATTAATT
GTTGCCGGGAAGCTAGAGTAAGTAGTTCGCCAGTTAATAGTTTGCGCAACGTTGTTGCCATTGCTACAGG
CATCGTGGTGTCACGCTCGTCGTTTGGTATGGCTTCATTCAGCTCCGGTTCCCAACGATCAAGGCGAGTT
ACATGATCCCCCATGTTGTGCAAAAAAGCGGTTAGCTCCTTCGGTCCTCCGATCGTTGTCAGAAGTAAGT
TGGCCGCAGTGTTATCACTCATGGTTATGGCAGCACTGCATAATTCTCTTACTGTCATGCCATCCGTAAG
ATGCTTTTCTGTGACTGGTGAGTACTCAACCAAGTCATTCTGAGAATAGTGTATGCGGCGACCGAGTTGC
TCTTGCCCGGCGTCAATACGGGATAATACCGCGCCACATAGCAGAACTTTAAAAGTGCTCATCATTGGAA
AACGTTCTTCGGGGCGAAAACTCTCAAGGATCTTACCGCTGTTGAGATCCAGTTCGATGTAACCCACTCG
TGCACCCAACTGATCTTCAGCATCTTTTACTTTCACCAGCGTTTCTGGGTGAGCAAAAACAGGAAGGCAA
AATGCCGCAAAAAAGGGAATAAGGGCGACACGGAAATGTTGAATACTCATACTCTTCCTTTTTCAATATT
ATTGAAGCATTTATCAGGGTTATTGTCTCATGAGCGGATACATATTTGAATGTATTTAGAAAAATAAACA
AATAGGGGTTCCGCGCACATTTCCCCGAAAAGTGCCACCTGACGTCGACGGATCGGGAGATCTCCCGATC
CCCTATGGTGCACTCTCAGTACAATCTGCTCTGATGCCGCATAGTTAAGCCAGTATCTGCTCCCTGCTTG
TGTGTTGGAGGTCGCTGAGTAGTGCGCGAGCAAAATTTAAGCTACAACAAGGCAAGGCTTGACCGACAAT
TGCATGAAGAATCTGCTTAGGGTTAGGCGTTTTGCGCTGCTTCGCGATGTACGGGCCAGATATACGCGTT
Features (pLannotate 1.2.2; 21 found; start..end, strand, type, name):
      1..380     +  enhancer       CMV enhancer: human cytomegalovirus immediate early enhancer
    381..580     +  promoter       CMV promoter: human cytomegalovirus (CMV) immediate early promoter
    598..778     +  LTR            5' LTR (truncated): truncated 5' long terminal repeat (LTR) from HIV-1
    825..950     +  misc_feature   HIV-1 Ψ: packaging signal of human immunodeficiency virus type 1
    934..1272    +  CDS            HIV-1 gag (fragment): gag protein from human immunodeficiency virus 1; gag
   1447..1680    +  misc_feature   RRE: The Rev response element (RRE) of HIV-1 allows for Rev-dependent mRNA export from the nucleus to the cytoplasm.
   2057..2157    +  CDS            Rev (fragment): human immunodeficiency virus 1 (HIV-1) Rev protein; rev; enhances nuclear export of unspliced and incompletely spliced viral mRNAs
   2207..2324    +  misc_feature   cPPT/CTS: central polypurine tract and central termination sequence of HIV-1
   2406..2646    +  promoter       U6 promoter: RNA polymerase III promoter for human U6 snRNA
   2694..2761    +  misc_RNA       tracrRNA (fragment): trans-activating CRISPR RNA for the Streptococcus pyogenes CRISPR/Cas9 system
   2814..3306    +  promoter       PGK promoter: mouse phosphoglycerate kinase 1 promoter
   3336..4366    +  CDS            Cre (fragment): site-specific recombinase Cre is a site-specific recombinase from bacteriophage P1. Recombination occurs at loxP sequences.
   4399..4422    +  misc_feature   MCS (fragment): pBluescript multiple cloning site
   4422..5010    +  misc_feature   WPRE: woodchuck hepatitis virus posttranscriptional regulatory element
   5011..5030    +  misc_feature   MCS (fragment): pBluescript multiple cloning site
   5032..5532    +  CDS            nef (fragment): NEF_HV1LA - Experimental evidence at protein level: Swiss-Prot protein existence level 1. Extracellular Nef protein targets CD4(+) T-lymphocytes for apoptosis by interacting with CXCR4 surface receptors. From Human immunodeficiency virus type 1 group M subtype B (isolate Lai) (HIV-1).
   5539..5719    +  LTR            5' LTR (truncated): truncated 5' long terminal repeat (LTR) from HIV-1
   5781..6369    -  rep_origin     ori: high-copy-number ColE1/pMB1/pBR322/pUC origin of replication
   6540..7400    -  CDS            AmpR: β-lactamase; bla; confers resistance to ampicillin, carbenicillin, and related antibiotics
   7401..7505    -  promoter       AmpR promoter: bla
   7564..7616    -  misc_feature   bom (fragment): basis of mobility region from pBR322
