[The description below was written by a language model from this plasmid's Addgene catalogue record and pLannotate feature annotations shown in this document.]
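Description:
Lenti-sgCol22a1#2/Cre is a 7,770-nt HIV-1-derived lentiviral transfer plasmid built on the pLL3.3 backbone that delivers a CRISPR guide RNA and Cre recombinase together to mammalian cells. It is propagated in bacteria as a high-copy plasmid through a ColE1/pUC-type origin and is selected with ampicillin via the β-lactamase gene. A recombination-reducing strain is recorded for growth, as is common for plasmids with repeated LTR sequences. For virus production, a CMV enhancer/promoter placed upstream of a truncated 5' LTR drives transcription of the viral genome. That genome carries the Ψ packaging signal with a gag fragment, the Rev response element for nuclear export of the unspliced RNA, and the cPPT/CTS element that aids nuclear import. A WPRE boosts transcript stability and expression, and a second truncated LTR, preceded by a nef-derived fragment, closes the 3' end.

The payload consists of two independent expression units. A human U6 RNA polymerase III promoter drives a 20-nt spacer targeting mouse Col22a1 (the second guide of a set, as the name suggests), fused to the Streptococcus pyogenes Cas9 guide scaffold. Downstream, the mouse PGK promoter drives Cre recombinase. No Cas9 is encoded, so editing depends on Cas9 supplied by the recipient cells or animal. This design suits mice carrying loxP-flanked or Cre-activated alleles, where Cre recombines those alleles in each transduced cell while the sgRNA disrupts Col22a1 in the same cell. The associated publication describes a multiplexed in vivo approach to identifying driver genes in small cell lung cancer, and this vector appears to be one member of that sgRNA/Cre series.
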