Addgene plasmid #193208: Lenti-sgCol22a1#2/Cre
Purpose: Lentiviral vector expressing Cre recombinase (driven by mPGK promoter) and an sgRNA against the mouse Col22a1 gene
Depositing lab: Julien Sage. Depositing organization: Stanford University. Publication: A multiplexed in vivo approach to identify driver genes in small cell lung cancer. Lee MC, Cai H, Murray CW, Li C, Shue YT, Andrejka L, He AL, Holzem AME, Drainas AP, Ko JH, Coles GL, Kong C, Zhu S, Zhu C, Wang J, van de Rijn M, Petrov DA, Winslow MM, Sage J. Cell Rep. 2023 Jan 13;42(1):111990. doi: 10.1016/j.celrep.2023.111990. PubMed 36640300.
Backbone
  Vector backbone: pLL3.3
  Vector type: Mammalian Expression, Lentiviral, CRISPR
Growth in bacteria
  Bacterial resistance: Ampicillin, 100 μg/mL
  Growth temperature: 37°C
  Growth strain: NEB Stable
  Copy number: High Copy
Gene/Insert
  Gene/Insert name: sgCol22a1#2
  gRNA/shRNA sequence: TTGGTGACCTCTTGGTCCGG
  Species: M. musculus (mouse)
  Insert size (bp): 20
  Entrez Gene: Col22a1 (a.k.a. 2310067L16Rik)
  Promoter: U6
  Cloning method: Restriction Enzyme; 5′ cloning site Unknown (unknown if destroyed); 3′ cloning site Unknown (unknown if destroyed)
Terms and licenses: Academic/Nonprofit Terms; Industry Terms: Not Available to Industry
Depositor comments: Please visit https://www.biorxiv.org/content/10.1101/2022.03.28.485708v1 for bioRxiv preprint.
How to cite: Lenti-sgCol22a1#2/Cre was a gift from Julien Sage (Addgene plasmid # 193208 ; http://n2t.net/addgene:193208 ; RRID:Addgene_193208)
